Addgene plasmid #195923: L1P18
Purpose: Level 1 PhiC31 cassette with constitutive promoter: pUBQ10-PhiC31-DST-tUBQ1
Depositing lab: Jennifer Nemhauser. Depositing organization: University of Washington. Publication: An integrase toolbox to record gene-expression during plant development. Guiziou S, Maranas CJ, Chu JC, Nemhauser JL. Nat Commun. 2023 Apr 3;14(1):1844. doi: 10.1038/s41467-023-37607-5. PubMed 37012288.
Backbone
  Vector backbone: pGII-L1-Rep
  Backbone size w/o insert (bp): 4708
  Vector type: Plant Expression
  Selectable markers: Hygromycin
Growth in bacteria
  Bacterial resistance: Kanamycin, 50 μg/mL
  Growth temperature: 37°C
  Growth strain: DH5alpha
  Copy number: High Copy
Gene/Insert
  Gene/Insert name: pUBQ10-PhiC31-DST-tUBQ1
  Species: Synthetic
  Insert size (bp): 4497
  Cloning method: Restriction Enzyme; 5′ cloning site Unknown (unknown if destroyed)
Terms and licenses: Academic/Nonprofit Terms; Industry Terms: Not Available to Industry
Depositor comments: IS4 Transposon present in plasmid backbone. This is a known insertion and is not of any functional concern.
How to cite: L1P18 was a gift from Jennifer Nemhauser (Addgene plasmid # 195923 ; http://n2t.net/addgene:195923 ; RRID:Addgene_195923)
