[The description below was written by a language model from this plasmid's Addgene catalogue record and pLannotate feature annotations shown in this document.]
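Description:
L1P18 is a Level 1 plant expression plasmid built on the pGII-L1-Rep backbone, a pGreenII-style binary vector for T-DNA delivery. The feature table shows nopaline-type right and left border repeats, a high-copy ColE1/pUC-type origin for propagation in E. coli, and the pSa origin, which in vectors of this family supports replication in Agrobacterium. Bacterial selection is by kanamycin, through an aph(3')-Ia gene. Next to the left border sits a plant selection cassette in which a CaMV 35S promoter drives the hygromycin phosphotransferase gene (hph), terminated by a CaMV polyadenylation signal. Residual cloning-site elements, a lacZα fragment and a T7 promoter, are also annotated. The depositor notes a known IS4 transposon insertion in the backbone that is said to be of no functional concern. It probably accounts for the sequenced plasmid being larger than the sum of the listed backbone and insert sizes, and for the RNA-OUT annotation near the kanamycin gene.

The payload, per the catalogue, is a synthetic cassette of about 4.5 kb: pUBQ10-PhiC31-DST-tUBQ1. PhiC31 is a serine integrase that recombines attB and attP sites. Here it is placed under a UBQ10 promoter described as constitutive, followed by a DST element (usually an mRNA-destabilising downstream sequence, though the record does not define it) and a UBQ1 terminator. The automated annotation leaves this stretch, roughly between the T7 promoter and the right border, essentially unlabelled apart from a short fragment match to an Arabidopsis invertase gene, so the cassette's composition rests on the catalogue description. The plasmid belongs to an integrase toolbox for recording gene expression during plant development, where a constitutively expressed integrase presumably serves as a reference or control for switching recombination targets.
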