Features (pLannotate 1.2.2; 15 found; start..end, strand, type, name):
     44..68      +  misc_feature   RB T-DNA repeat: right border repeat from nopaline C58 T-DNA
    159..747     -  rep_origin     ori: high-copy-number ColE1/pMB1/pBR322/pUC origin of replication
   2106..2175    +  ncRNA          RNA-OUT: Accession: RF00240 - RNA-OUT
   2256..3071    -  CDS            KanR: aminoglycoside phosphotransferase; aph(3')-Ia; confers resistance to kanamycin in bacteria or G418 (Geneticin®) in eukaryotes
   3256..3357    +  CDS            TRA2_ECOLX (fragment): Protein predicted: Swiss-Prot protein existence level 4. Required for transposition of transposon Tn903. From Escherichia coli.
   3362..3797    +  rep_origin     pSa ori: origin of replication from bacterial plasmid pSa
   3924..3946    +  misc_feature   LB T-DNA repeat: left border repeat from nopaline C58 T-DNA (truncated)
   3954..4130    -  polyA_signal   CaMV poly(A) signal: cauliflower mosaic virus polyadenylation signal
   4180..4344    -  CDS            yokD (fragment): YOKD_BACSU - Experimental evidence at protein level: Swiss-Prot protein existence level 1. May contribute to antibiotic resistance. From Bacillus subtilis (strain 168).
   4365..5387    -  CDS            hph: KHYB_ECOLX - Experimental evidence at protein level: Swiss-Prot protein existence level 1. The aminoglycoside phosphotransferases achieve inactivation of their antibiotic substrates by phosphorylation. Only phosphorylates hygromycin and closely related compounds such as demethyl analogs and destomycin. From Escherichia coli.
   5407..5752    -  promoter       CaMV 35S promoter: strong constitutive promoter from cauliflower mosaic virus
   5409..5455    -  promoter       minimal CaMV 35S promoter: minimal 35S promoter from cauliflower mosaic virus
   5833..5990    -  CDS            lacZα (fragment): LacZα fragment of β-galactosidase; lacZ fragment
   5993..6011    +  promoter       T7 promoter: promoter for bacteriophage T7 RNA polymerase
  10410..56      -  CDS            CWINV2 (fragment) (across the origin): INV2_ARATH - Also known as BFRUCT2. Experimental evidence at transcript level: Swiss-Prot protein existence level 2. From Arabidopsis thaliana (Mouse-ear cress).
>Addgene plasmid #195923 | L1P18 | addgene full sequence | sequence record 387024 | Addgene NGS Result
ACCACAGAATCAGGGGATAACGCAGGAAAGAACATGAAGGCCTTGACAGGATATATTGGCGGGTAAACTA
AGTCGCTGTATGTGTTTGTTTGAGATCTCATGTGAGCAAAAGGCCAGCAAAAGGCCAGGAACCGTAAAAA
GGCCGCGTTGCTGGCGTTTTTCCATAGGCTCCGCCCCCCTGACGAGCATCACAAAAATCGACGCTCAAGT
CAGAGGTGGCGAAACCCGACAGGACTATAAAGATACCAGGCGTTTCCCCCTGGAAGCTCCCTCGTGCGCT
CTCCTGTTCCGACCCTGCCGCTTACCGGATACCTGTCCGCCTTTCTCCCTTCGGGAAGCGTGGCGCTTTC
TCATAGCTCACGCTGTAGGTATCTCAGTTCGGTGTAGGTCGTTCGCTCCAAGCTGGGCTGTGTGCACGAA
CCCCCCGTTCAGCCCGACCGCTGCGCCTTATCCGGTAACTATCGTCTTGAGTCCAACCCGGTAAGACACG
ACTTATCGCCACTGGCAGCAGCCACTGGTAACAGGATTAGCAGAGCGAGGTATGTAGGCGGTGCTACAGA
GTTCTTGAAGTGGTGGCCTAACTACGGCTACACTAGAAGAACAGTATTTGGTATCTGCGCTCTGCTGAAG
CCAGTTACCTTCGGAAGAAGAGTTGGTAGCTCTTGATCCGGCAAACAAACCACCGCTGGTAGCGGTGGTT
TTTTTGTTTGCAAGCAGCAGATTACGCGCAGAAAAAAAGGATCTCAAGAAGATCCTTTGATCTTTTCTAC
GGGGTCTGACGCTCAGTGGAACGAAAACTCACGTTAAGGGATTTTGGTCATGAGATTATCAAAAAGGATC
TTCACCTAGATCCTTTTAAATTAAAAATGAAGTTTTAAATCAATCTAAAGTACTGAGAGATCCCCTCATA
ATTTCCCCAAAGCGTAACCATGTGTGAATAAATTTTGAGCTAGTAGGGTTGCAGCCACGAGTAAGTCTTC
CCTTGTTATTGTGTAGCCAGAATGCCGCAAAACTTCCATGCCTAAGCGAACTGTTGAGAGTACGTTTCGA
TTTCTGACTGTGTTAGCCTGGAAGTGCTTGTCCCAACCTTGTTTCTGAGCATGAACGCCCGCAAGCCAAC
ATGTTAGTTGAAGCATCAGGGCGATTAGCAGCATGATATCAAAACGCTCTGAGCTGCTCGTTCGGCTATG
GCGTAGGCCTAGTCCGTAGGCAGGACTTTTCAAGTCTCGGAAGGTTTCTTCAATCTGCATTCGCTTCGAA
TAGATATTAACAAGTTGTTTGGGTGTTCGAATTTCAACAGGTAAGTTAGTTGCTAGAACCCATGGCTCCT
TTGCCGACGCTGAGTAGATTTTAGGTGACGGGTGGTGACAATGAGTCCGTGTCGAGCGCTGATTTTTTCG
GCCTTTAGAGCGAGATTTATACAATAGAATTTGGCATGAGATTGGATTGCTTTTAGTCAGCCTCTTATAG
CCTAAAGTCTTTGAGTGACTAGATGACATATCATGTAAGTTGCTGATAGGTTTCCAGTTTTCCGCTCCTA
GGTCTGCATATTGTACTTTTCCTCTTACTCGACTTAACCAGTACCAACCCAGCTTCTCAACGGATTTATA
CCATGGCACTTTAAAGCCAGCATCACTGACAATGAGCGGTGTGGTGTTACTCGGTAGAATGCTCGCAAGG
TCGGCTAGAAATTGGTCATGAGCTTTCTTTGAACATTGCTCTGAAAGCGGGAACGCTTTCTCATAAAGAG
TAACAGAACGACCGTGTAGTGCGACTGAAGCTCGCAATACCATAAGTCGTTTTTGCTCACGAATATCAGA
CCAGTCAACAAGTACAATGGGCATCGTATTGCCCGAACAGATAAAGCTAGCATGCCAACGGTATACAGCG
AGTCGCTCTTTGTGGAGGTGACGATTACCTAACAATCGGTCGATTCGTTTGATGTTATGTTTTGTTCTCG
CTTTGGTTGGCAGGTTACGGCCAAGTTCGGTAAGAGTGAGAGTTTTACAGTCAAGTAATGCGTGGCAAGC
CAACGTTAAGCTGTTGAGTCGTTTTAAGTGTAATTCGGGGCAGAATTGGTAAAGAGAGTCGTGTAAAATA
TCGAGTTCGCACATCTTGTTGTCTGATTATTGATTTTTCGCGAAACCATTTGATCATATGACAAGATGTG
TATCCACCTTAACTTAATGATTTTTACCAAAATCATTAGGGGATTCATCAGTCTAAAGTATATATGTGTA
ACATTGGTCTAGTGATTAGAAAAACTCATCGAGCATCAAATGAAACTGCAATTTATTCATATCAGGATTA
TCAATACCATATTTTTGAAAAAGCCGTTTCTGTAATGAAGGAGAAAACTCACCGAGGCAGTTCCATAGGA
TGGCAAGATCCTGGTATCGGTCTGCGATTCCGACTCGTCCAACATCAATACAACCTATTAATTTCCCCTC
GTCAAAAATAAGGTTATCAAGTGAGAAATCACCATGAGTGACGACTGAATCCGGTGAGAATGGCAAAAGT
TTATGCATTTCTTTCCAGACTTGTTCAACAGGCCAGCCATTACGCTCGTCATCAAAATCACTCGCATCAA
CCAAACCGTTATTCATTCGTGATTGCGCCTGAGCGAGACGAAATACGCGATCGCTGTTAAAAGGACAATT
ACAAACAGGAATCGAATGCAACCGGCGCAGGAACACTGCCAGCGCATCAACAATATTTTCACCTGAATCA
GGATATTCTTCTAATACCTGGAATGCTGTTTTCCCTGGGATCGCAGTGGTGAGTAACCATGCATCATCAG
GAGTACGGATAAAATGCTTGATGGTCGGAAGAGGCATAAATTCCGTCAGCCAGTTTAGTCTGACCATCTC
ATCTGTAACATCATTGGCAACGCTACCTTTGCCATGTTTCAGAAACAACTCTGGCGCATCGGGCTTCCCA
TACAATCGGTAGATTGTCGCACCTGATTGCCCGACATTATCGCGAGCCCATTTATACCCATATAAATCAG
CATCCATGTTGGAATTTAATCGCGGCCTTGAGCAAGACGTTTCCCGTTGAATATGGCTCATAACACCCCT
TGTATTACTGTTTATGTAAGCAGACAGTTTTATTGTTCATGATGATATATTTTTATCTTGTGCAATGTAA
CATCAGAGATTTTGAGACACAACGTGGCTTTGTTGAATAAATCGAACTTTTGCTGAGTTGAAGGATCAGA
TCACGCATCTTCCCGACAACGCAGACCGTTCCGTGGCAAAGCAAAAGTTCAAAATCACCAACTGGTCCAC
CTACAACAAAGCTCTCATCAACCGTGGCTCCCTCACTTTCTGGCTGGATGATGGGGCGATTCAGGCGATC
CCCATCCAACAGCCCGCCGTCGAGCGGGCTTTTTTATCCCCGGAAGCCTGTGGATAGAGGGTAGTTATCC
ACGTGAAACCGCTAATGCCCCGCAAAGCCTTGATTCACGGGGCTTTCCGGCCCGCTCCAAAAACTATCCA
CGTGAAATCGCTAATCAGGGTACGTGAAATCGCTAATCGGAGTACGTGAAATCGCTAATAAGGTCACGTG
AAATCGCTAATCAAAAAGGCACGTGAGAACGCTAATAGCCCTTTCAGATCAACAGCTTGCAAACACCCCT
CGCTCCGGCAAGTAGTTACAGCAAGTAGTATGTTCAATTAGCTTTTCAATTATGAATATATATATCAATT
ATTGGTCGCCCTTGGCTTGTGGACAATGCGCTACGCGCACCGGCTCCGCCCGTGGACAACCGCAAGCGGT
TGCCCACCGTCGAGCGCCTTTGCCCACAACCCGGCGGCCGGCCGCAACAGATCGTTTTATAAATTTTTTT
TTTTGAAAAAGAAAAAGCCCGAAAGGCGGCAACCTCTCGGGCTTCTGGATTTCCGATCCCCGGAATTAGA
TCTTGGCAGGATATATTGTGGTGTAACGTTATCGATCTGGATTTTAGTACTGGATTTTGGTTTTAGGAAT
TAGAAATTTTATTGATAGAAGTATTTTACAAATACAAATACATACTAAGGGTTTCTTATATGCTCAACAC
ATGAGCGAAACCCTATAAGAACCCTAATTTCCCTTATCGGGAAACTACTCACACATTATTTATGGAGAAA
ATAGAGAGAGATAGATTTGTAGAGAGAGACTGGTGATTTCAGCGTACCGAATTAATTCCTGAATCACTGC
GACCGGCCCTCCCGCGACCCAGCCGAGCGAGCTTAGCGAACTGTGGACGAGAACTGTGCCACCAAGCGTA
AGGCCGTTCTCTCGCATTTGCCTTGCTAGGCTCGCGCGAGTTGCTGGCTGAGGCGTTCTCGAAATCAGCT
CTTGTTCGGTCGGCATCTACTCTATTCCTTTGCCCTCGGACGAGTGCTGGGGCGTCGGTTTCCACTATCG
GCGAGTACTTCTACACAGCCATCGGTCCAGACGGCCGCGCTTCTGCGGGCGATTTGTGTACGCCCGACAG
TCCCGGCTCCGGATCGGACGATTGCGTCGCATCGACCCTGCGCCCAAGCTGCATCATCGAAATTGCCGTC
AACCAAGCTCTGATAGAGTTGGTCAAGACCAATGCGGAGCATATACGCCCGGAGCCTTGGCGATCCTGCA
AGCTCCGGATGCCTCCGCTCGAAGTAGCGCGTCTGCTGCTCCATACAAGCCAACCACGGCCTCCAGAAGA
AGATGTTGGCGACCTCGTATTGGGAATCCCCGAACATCGCCTCGCTCCAGTCAATGACCGCTGTTATGCG
GCCATTGTCCGTCAGGACATTGTTGGAGCCGAAATCCGCGTGCACGAGGTGCCGGACTTCGGGGCAGTCC
TCGGCCCAAAGCATCAGCTCATCGAGAGCCTGCGCGACGGACGCACTGACGGTGTCGTCCATCACAGTTT
GCCAGTGATACACATGGGGATCAGCAATCGCGCATATGAAATCACGCCATGTAGTGTATTGACCGATTCC
TTGCGGTCCGAATGGGCCGAACCCGCTCGTCTGGCTAAGATCGGCCGCAGCGATAGCATCCATAGCCTCC
GCGACCGGCTGAAGAACAGCGGGCAGTTCGGTTTCAGGCAGGTCTTGCAACGTGACACCCTGTGCACGGC
GGGAGATGCAATAGGTCAGGCTCTCGCTGAACTCCCCAATGTCAAGCACTTCCGGAATCGGGAGCGCGGC
CGATGCAAAGTGCCGATAAACATAACGATCTTTGTAGAAACCATCGGCGCAGCTATTTACCCGCAGGACA
TATCCACGCCCTCCTACATCGAAGCTGAAAGCACGAGATTCTTCGCCCTCCGAGAGCTGCATCAGGTCGG
AGACGCTGTCGAACTTTTCGATCAGAAACTTCTCGACAGACGTCGCGGTGAGTTCAGGCTTTTTCATAGG
GGGGATCAGCTTGGGCTGTCCTCTCCAAATGAAATGAACTTCCTTATATAGAGGAAGGGTCTTGCGAAGG
ATAGTGGGATTGTGCGTCATCCCTTACGTCAGTGGAGATGTCACATCAATCCACTTGCTTTGAAGACGTG
GTTGGAACGTCTTCTTTTTCCACGATGCTCCTCGTGGGTGGGGGTCCATCTTTGGGACCACTGTCGGCAG
AGGCATCTTGAATGATAGCCTTTCCTTTATCGCAATGATGGCATTTGTAGGAGCCACCTTCCTTTTCTAC
TGTCCTTTCGATGAAGTGACAGATAGCTGGGCAATGGAATCCGAGGAGGTTTCCCGAAATTACCCTTTGT
TGAAAAGTCTCAATAGCCCTTTGGTCTTCTGAGACTGTATCTTTGACATTTTTGGAGTAGGGGTACGATA
ACATTAACGCTTACAATTTCCATTCGCCATTCAGGCTGCGCAACTGTTGGGAAGGGCGATCGGTGCGGGC
CTCTTCGCTATTACGCCAGCTGGCGAAAGGGGGATGTGCTGCAAGGCGATTAAGTTGGGTAACGCCAGGG
TTTTCCCAGTCACGACGTTGTAAAACGACGGCCAGTGAATTGTAATACGACTCACTATAGGGCTTGGAGC
TCAACAACAAACTTTCCATTCACCCATTTATGGATACACAGTCTAGCTCAACAGAGCTTTTAACCCAAAT
TGGTACAATAGAATACAACTTTAGATCATAATTCTCAAAAGAAAGAGATTCCTTAGCTATTCTATCTGCC
ACTCCATTTCCTTCTCGGCTTGTATGCACAAGCATAAAATCCTCAAACTTGCTAAGTAGATACTTTATGT
CTTGGATAATTGGATTGAGACTTGACAAGCATAACTTTCATGTAACCAAAGACACAAGTTGCTGAGAATC
CACCTCAAAAATGATCTTCCTATAATTGAATCGGGATAATGACAGCACAGCCCATCTAAGAGCCTCCACT
TCTACTTCCAGCACGCTTCTTACTTTTACCACAGCTCTTGCACCTAACCATAACACCTTCCCTGTATGAT
CGCGAAGCACCCACCCTAAGCCACATTTTAATCCTTCTGTTGGCCATGCCCCATCAAAGTTGCACTTAAC
CCAAGATTGTGGTGGAGCTTCCCATGTTTCTCGTCTGTCCCGACGGTGTTGTGGTTGGTGCTTTCCTTAC
ATTCTGAGCCTCTTTCCTTCTAATCCACTCATCTGCATCTTCTTGTGTCCTTACTAATACCTCATTGGTT
CCAAATTCCCTCCCTTTAAGCACCAGCTCGTTTCTGTTCTTCCACAGCCTCCCAAGTATCCAAGGGACTA
AAGCCTCCACATTCTTCAGATCAGGATATTCTTGTTTAAGATGTTGAACTCTATGGAGGTTTGTATGAAC
TGATGATCTAGGACCGGATAAGTTCCCTTCTTCATAGCGAACTTATTCAAAGAATGTTTTGTGTATCATT
CTTGTTACATTGTTATTAATGAAAAAATATTATTGGTCATTGGACTGAACACGAGTGTTAAATATGGACC
AGGCCCCAAATAAGATCCATTGATATATGAATTAAATAACAAGAATAAATCGAGTCACCAAACCACTTGC
CTTTTTTAACGAGACTTGTTCACCAACTTGATACAAAAGTCATTATCCTATGCAAATCAATAATCATACA
AAAATATCCAATAACACTAAAAAATTAAAAGAAATGGATAATTTCACAATATGTTATACGATAAAGAAGT
TACTTTTCCAAGAAATTCACTGATTTTATAAGCCCACTTGCATTAGATAAATGGCAAAAAAAAACAAAAA
GGAAAAGAAATAAAGCACGAAGAATTCTAGAAAATACGAAATACGCTTCAATGCAGTGGGACCCACGGTT
CAATTATTGCCAATTTTCAGCTCCACCGTATATTTAAAAAATAAAACGATAATGCTAAAAAAATATAAAT
CGTAACGATCGTTAAATCTCAACGGCTGGATCTTATGACGACCGTTAGAAATTGTGGTTGTCGACGAGTC
AGTAATAAACGGCGTCAAAGTGGTTGCAGCCGGCACACACGAGTCGTGTTTATCAACTCAAAGCACAAAT
ACTTTTCCTCAACCTAAAAATAAGGCAATTAGCCAAAAACAACTTTGCGTGTAAACAACGCTCAATACAC
GTGTCATTTTATTATTAGCTATTGCTTCACCGCCTTAGCTTTCTCGTGACCTAGTCGTCCTCGTCTTTTC
TTCTTCTTCTTCTATAAAACAATACCCAAAGAGCTCTTCTTCTTCACAATTCAGATTTCAATTTCTCAAA
ATCTTAAAAACTTTCTCTCAATTCTCTCTACCGTGATCAAGGTAAATTTCTGTGTTCCTTATTCTCTCAA
AATCTTCGATTTTGTTTTCGTTCGATCCCAATTTCGTATATGTTCTTTGGTTTAGATTCTGTTAATCTTA
GATCGAAGACGATTTTCTGGGTTTGATCGTTAGATATCATCTTAATTCTCGATTAGGGTTTCATAGATAT
CATCCGATTTGTTCAAATAATTTGAGTTTTGTCGAATAATTACTCTTCGATTTGTGATTTCTATCTAGAT
CTGGTGTTAGTTTCTAGTTTGTGCGATCGAATTTGTCGATTAATCTGAGTTTTTCTGATTAACAGAATGG
ACACGTATGCCGGCGCTTATGATAGACAATCAAGAGAAAGAGAGAACTCTTCTGCCGCCTCTCCAGCTAC
ACAGAGATCTGCCAACGAGGATAAAGCTGCTGATTTACAAAGAGAGGTAGAGAGAGATGGGGGTAGGTTT
AGATTTGTGGGTCATTTCTCTGAGGCTCCTGGTACATCAGCCTTTGGTACTGCTGAACGGCCTGAATTTG
AAAGAATATTAAATGAGTGTCGGGCCGGTCGACTAAATATGATAATAGTTTATGATGTATCTAGGTTCAG
TAGACTCAAAGTTATGGATGCAATTCCGATCGTGAGCGAGCTACTTGCACTCGGTGTTACTATCGTAAGT
ACACAAGAAGGTGTATTCAGGCAGGGTAATGTGATGGACCTTATACACCTTATTATGCGACTCGACGCTA
GCCATAAAGAGTCATCACTGAAGAGTGCTAAAATCTTGGACACCAAGAACCTGCAAAGGGAGCTTGGAGG
CTATGTAGGAGGAAAAGCTCCGTATGGTTTCGAACTCGTGAGTGAGACAAAAGAGATTACCAGAAATGGT
AGGATGGTGAACGTGGTTATTAATAAGCTAGCTCATAGCACAACCCCTCTCACAGGGCCTTTTGAGTTCG
AACCTGACGTTATTAGATGGTGGTGGAGAGAGATCAAAACTCACAAACATCTTCCATTTAAGCCAGGTAG
CCAGGCTGCTATCCACCCTGGATCTATCACTGGGCTTTGTAAAAGGATGGATGCTGACGCAGTGCCAACT
CGAGGGGAAACAATCGGTAAGAAGACTGCATCTTCCGCTTGGGATCCCGCTACAGTTATGAGAATCCTTC
GGGATCCGCGTATTGCTGGATTCGCCGCAGAAGTCATTTATAAGAAAAAACCTGATGGTACTCCTACTAC
AAAAATCGAAGGTTATAGGATCCAAAGGGATCCTATTACTTTGCGTCCAGTTGAATTAGACTGTGGACCG
ATCATCGAACCTGCCGAGTGGTACGAGTTGCAGGCCTGGCTTGATGGTAGAGGGCGTGGAAAGGGTTTAT
CTCGGGGACAGGCAATTTTGTCAGCAATGGATAAGCTTTATTGTGAGTGTGGGGCTGTTATGACATCAAA
ACGTGGAGAAGAGTCAATCAAGGATTCTTACAGGTGCAGACGTCGTAAAGTGGTGGACCCTTCTGCTCCA
GGACAGCATGAGGGTACATGCAACGTTTCTATGGCTGCTCTTGATAAATTTGTGGCCGAACGTATTTTCA
ACAAGATTAGACACGCTGAAGGGGATGAGGAAACTTTAGCTCTTCTTTGGGAGGCTGCCCGGCGTTTTGG
TAAGCTAACAGAGGCACCAGAAAAAAGTGGCGAAAGAGCTAATTTGGTAGCCGAAAGAGCAGACGCCTTG
AATGCATTGGAAGAACTTTACGAAGATAGGGCTGCCGGAGCATATGATGGACCAGTTGGTCGGAAGCATT
TCAGGAAGCAACAAGCTGCACTAACTTTGAGACAGCAAGGCGCAGAGGAGCGACTCGCAGAGCTTGAGGC
CGCCGAGGCCCCAAAGCTTCCACTCGATCAATGGTTTCCTGAGGATGCCGACGCTGATCCTACAGGTCCA
AAGAGCTGGTGGGGAAGAGCTAGCGTAGACGATAAGAGAGTGTTTGTGGGTCTATTTGTTGACAAGATTG
TAGTTACTAAGTCCACTACGGGTCGAGGACAGGGCACTCCCATCGAAAAGAGAGCCAGTATTACCTGGGC
AAAGCCTCCAACCGATGATGATGAAGACGATGCACAAGATGGTACCGAGGATGTGGCAGCATAATAAGCT
TAGTACTATACTACAACATTTCCATATTTTTTTTAGATTGTTAGCTAATTTCCCCTGGAGATAATTGTAA
ATTGTTTCAATGAGAGGAATATACAATACATAGATCGTAATTGATCAATGCGTATTTGCATGTTGGTAAG
AGACTCTTATCAAGAATCCCATCTCTTGCTTGCTTTTTTTTGTTGTCTTCCCTTTGATAGGGTTTGTTTT
TCTTGTTTCAGTGACTTTCTATGTTAAAAGATAATGTCAGTAAAAGGATTTGGTTTTCTATTATTCTGAA
TCGATTACGGAAGATTCTTGCTTAATTCCAATCTATACAAGTATCGTGAAATAATGACCGTTTATGTGAT
TAGGAGACGTGTTTCATTAATAAAATATAAGATCAATACATTGTTAGTAGTGATAAACTATGTACAAATT
GTATTGATTGTAAAAGAAACACAATAGGTTCCTTTTTTCTACAATATATTGTGACAGACTCTCTGTTTTA
ACGAATGAATTAAATTTGTCAACGAAAAAATTAAAGAATGATGTGATCACTTTGCACCTTGGTTCATCTT
CAGAGGCTTCTGCATGTTCCATGCATTGAGGCTCTCTACGGTCACAGGTTGTGAGCCGTTGTTAAAGACA
AACAAATGCGCT
